Addgene plasmid #184658: pLPC-MYC.Mm.RAP1.delta.BRCT
Purpose: Retroviral expression of mouse Rap1 delta BRCT
Depositing lab: Agnel Sfeir. Depositing organization: Memorial Sloan-Kettering Cancer Center. Publication: Rap1 regulates TIP60 function during fate transition between two-cell-like and pluripotent states. Barry RM, Sacco O, Mameri A, Stojaspal M, Kartsonis W, Shah P, De Ioannes P, Hofr C, Cote J, Sfeir A. Genes Dev. 2022 Feb 24. pii: gad.349039.121. doi: 10.1101/gad.349039.121. PubMed 35210222.
Backbone
  Vector backbone: pLPC
  Backbone size w/o insert (bp): 5671
  Total vector size (bp): 6547
  Vector type: Mammalian Expression, Retroviral
  Selectable markers: Puromycin
Growth in bacteria
  Bacterial resistance: Ampicillin, 100 μg/mL
  Growth temperature: 37°C
  Growth strain: NEB Stable
  Copy number: Unknown
Gene/Insert
  Gene/Insert name: RAP1
  Species: M. musculus (mouse)
  Mutation: rap1 delta BRCT
  Promoter: CMV
  Tag / fusion protein: MYC (N terminal on backbone)
  Cloning method: Restriction Enzyme; 5′ cloning site BamHI (unknown if destroyed); 3′ cloning site EcoRI (unknown if destroyed)
  Sequencing primers: 5′ GGATCCGCGTCCGATCC; 3′ TTATTTCTTTCGGAATTCAATCCTCCGAGC
Terms and licenses: Academic/Nonprofit Terms; Industry Terms: Not Available to Industry
Depositor comments: Please visit https://www.biorxiv.org/content/10.1101/2021.11.02.467017v1 for bioRxiv preprint.
How to cite: pLPC-MYC.Mm.RAP1.delta.BRCT was a gift from Agnel Sfeir (Addgene plasmid # 184658 ; http://n2t.net/addgene:184658 ; RRID:Addgene_184658)
