[The description below was written by a language model from this plasmid's Addgene catalogue record and pLannotate feature annotations shown in this document.]
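Description:
pLPC-MYC.Mm.RAP1.delta.BRCT is a 6.5 kb gammaretroviral expression plasmid built on the pLPC backbone for delivering a truncated form of mouse Rap1 (Terf2ip) into mammalian cells. In bacteria it is maintained through a high-copy ColE1/pUC-type origin and selected with ampicillin via the β-lactamase gene and its native promoter. The retroviral portion is framed by Moloney murine leukemia virus long terminal repeats. Downstream of the 5′ LTR lie an MESV-type Ψ packaging signal and a truncated, start-codon-less gag segment, which together allow the genomic transcript to be packaged into particles when viral proteins are supplied in trans by a packaging cell line.

Within the provirus there are two expression units. The puromycin N-acetyltransferase gene follows directly after the packaging region, an arrangement consistent with LTR-driven expression, and it allows selection of transduced cells. An internal human CMV immediate-early enhancer/promoter then drives the payload, an N-terminal MYC epitope contributed by the backbone fused to mouse Rap1 lacking its BRCT domain, cloned between BamHI and EcoRI sites. The annotated Terf2ip match is only a fragment of the full protein, which fits the deletion. A T7 promoter sits just upstream of the tag. Short hits labelled HIV-1 LTR, bom, lacI and ΔU3 LTR are small fragment matches, probably backbone remnants rather than functional elements.

Rap1 is a shelterin component with roles in telomere regulation and transcription. This construct allows stable expression of an epitope-tagged domain-deletion mutant, for instance to test what the BRCT domain contributes to Rap1 function. The associated publication concerns Rap1 regulation of TIP60 during transitions between two-cell-like and pluripotent states.
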