Features (pLannotate 1.2.2; 17 found; start..end, strand, type, name):
    182..770     -  rep_origin     ori: high-copy-number ColE1/pMB1/pBR322/pUC origin of replication
    930..1790    -  CDS            AmpR: β-lactamase; bla; confers resistance to ampicillin, carbenicillin, and related antibiotics
   1791..1895    -  promoter       AmpR promoter: bla
   1926..2395    +  LTR            LTR: long terminal repeat from Moloney murine leukemia virus
   2519..2793    +  misc_feature   MESV Ψ (fragment): packaging signal of murine embryonic stem cell virus
   2860..3276    +  CDS            gag (truncated): truncated Moloney murine leukemia virus (MMLV) gag gene lacking the start codon
   3294..3893    +  CDS            PuroR: puromycin N-acetyltransferase; pac from Streptomyces alboniger; confers resistance to puromycin
   3966..4018    -  misc_feature   bom (fragment): basis of mobility region from pBR322
   4173..4552    +  enhancer       CMV enhancer: human cytomegalovirus immediate early enhancer
   4553..4756    +  promoter       CMV promoter: human cytomegalovirus (CMV) immediate early promoter
   4752..4785    +  LTR            5' LTR (truncated) (fragment): truncated 5' long terminal repeat (LTR) from HIV-1
   4801..4819    +  promoter       T7 promoter: promoter for bacteriophage T7 RNA polymerase
   4858..4886    +  CDS            3xMyc (fragment): 3 tandem Myc epitope tags
   4908..5768    +  CDS            Terf2ip (fragment): TE2IP_MOUSE - Also known as Rap1. Experimental evidence at protein level: Swiss-Prot protein existence level 1. Acts both as a regulator of telomere function and as a transcription regulator. Involved in the regulation of telomere length and protection as a component of the shelterin complex (telosome). In contrast to other components of the shelterin complex, it is dispensible for telomere capping and does not participate in the protection of telomeres against non-homologous end-joining (NHEJ)- mediated repair. Instead, it is required to negatively regulate telomere recombination and is essen
   5837..5958    +  LTR            3' LTR (ΔU3) (fragment): self-inactivating 3' long terminal repeat (LTR) from Moloney murine leukemia virus
   5959..6428    +  LTR            LTR: long terminal repeat from Moloney murine leukemia virus
   6494..6546    -  CDS            lacI (fragment): lac repressor; lacI; The lac repressor binds to the lac operator to inhibit transcription in E. coli. This inhibition can be relieved by adding lactose or isopropyl-β-D-thiogalactopyranoside (IPTG).
>Addgene plasmid #184658 | pLPC-MYC.Mm.RAP1.delta.BRCT | addgene full sequence | sequence record 362541 | Addgene NGS Result
CTTCCGCTTCCTCGCTCACTGACTCGCTGCGCTCGGTCGTTCGGCTGCGGCGAGCGGTATCAGCTCACTC
AAAGGCGGTAATACGGTTATCCACAGAATCAGGGGATAACGCAGGAAAGAACATGTGAGCAAAAGGCCAG
CAAAAGGCCAGGAACCGTAAAAAGGCCGCGTTGCTGGCGTTTTTCCATAGGCTCCGCCCCCCTGACGAGC
ATCACAAAAATCGACGCTCAAGTCAGAGGTGGCGAAACCCGACAGGACTATAAAGATACCAGGCGTTTCC
CCCTGGAAGCTCCCTCGTGCGCTCTCCTGTTCCGACCCTGCCGCTTACCGGATACCTGTCCGCCTTTCTC
CCTTCGGGAAGCGTGGCGCTTTCTCATAGCTCACGCTGTAGGTATCTCAGTTCGGTGTAGGTCGTTCGCT
CCAAGCTGGGCTGTGTGCACGAACCCCCCGTTCAGCCCGACCGCTGCGCCTTATCCGGTAACTATCGTCT
TGAGTCCAACCCGGTAAGACACGACTTATCGCCACTGGCAGCAGCCACTGGTAACAGGATTAGCAGAGCG
AGGTATGTAGGCGGTGCTACAGAGTTCTTGAAGTGGTGGCCTAACTACGGCTACACTAGAAGAACAGTAT
TTGGTATCTGCGCTCTGCTGAAGCCAGTTACCTTCGGAAAAAGAGTTGGTAGCTCTTGATCCGGCAAACA
AACCACCGCTGGTAGCGGTGGTTTTTTTGTTTGCAAGCAGCAGATTACGCGCAGAAAAAAAGGATCTCAA
GAAGATCCTTTGATCTTTTCTACGGGGTCTGACGCTCAGTGGAACGAAAACTCACGTTAAGGGATTTTGG
TCATGAGATTATCAAAAAGGATCTTCACCTAGATCCTTTTGCGGCCGCAAATCAATCTAAAGTATATATG
AGTAAACTTGGTCTGACAGTTACCAATGCTTAATCAGTGAGGCACCTATCTCAGCGATCTGTCTATTTCG
TTCATCCATAGTTGCCTGACTCCCCGTCGTGTAGATAACTACGATACGGGAGGGCTTACCATCTGGCCCC
AGTGCTGCAATGATACCGCGAGACCCACGCTCACCGGCTCCAGATTTATCAGCAATAAACCAGCCAGCCG
GAAGGGCCGAGCGCAGAAGTGGTCCTGCAACTTTATCCGCCTCCATCCAGTCTATTAATTGTTGCCGGGA
AGCTAGAGTAAGTAGTTCGCCAGTTAATAGTTTGCGCAACGTTGTTGCCATTGCTACAGGCATCGTGGTG
TCACGCTCGTCGTTTGGTATGGCTTCATTCAGCTCCGGTTCCCAACGATCAAGGCGAGTTACATGATCCC
CCATGTTGTGCAAAAAAGCGGTTAGCTCCTTCGGTCCTCCGATCGTTGTCAGAAGTAAGTTGGCCGCAGT
GTTATCACTCATGGTTATGGCAGCACTGCATAATTCTCTTACTGTCATGCCATCCGTAAGATGCTTTTCT
GTGACTGGTGAGTACTCAACCAAGTCATTCTGAGAATAGTGTATGCGGCGACCGAGTTGCTCTTGCCCGG
CGTCAATACGGGATAATACCGCGCCACATAGCAGAACTTTAAAAGTGCTCATCATTGGAAAACGTTCTTC
GGGGCGAAAACTCTCAAGGATCTTACCGCTGTTGAGATCCAGTTCGATGTAACCCACTCGTGCACCCAAC
TGATCTTCAGCATCTTTTACTTTCACCAGCGTTTCTGGGTGAGCAAAAACAGGAAGGCAAAATGCCGCAA
AAAAGGGAATAAGGGCGACACGGAAATGTTGAATACTCATACTCTTCCTTTTTCAATATTATTGAAGCAT
TTATCAGGGTTATTGTCTCATGAGCGGATACATATTTGAATGTATTTAGAAAAATAAACAAATAGGGGTT
CCGCGCACATTTCCCCGAAAAGTGCCACCTGCAGCCTGAATATGGGCCAAACAGGATATCTGTGGTAAGC
AGTTCCTGCCCCGGCTCAGGGCCAAGAACAGATGGAACAGCTGAATATGGGCCAAACAGGATATCTGTGG
TAAGCAGTTCCTGCCCCGGCTCAGGGCCAAGAACAGATGGTCCCCAGATGCGGTCCAGCCCTCAGCAGTT
TCTAGAGAACCATCAGATGTTTCCAGGGTGCCCCAAGGACCTGAAATGACCCTGTGCCTTATTTGAACTA
ACCAATCAGTTCGCTTCTCGCTTCTGTTCGCGCGCTTCTGCTCCCCGAGCTCAATAAAAGAGCCCACAAC
CCCTCACTCGGGGCGCCAGTCCTCCGATTGACTGAGTCGCCCGGGTACCCGTGTATCCAATAAACCCTCT
TGCAGTTGCATCCGACTTGTGGTCTCGCTGTTCCTTGGGAGGGTCTCCTCTGAGTGATTGACTACCCGTC
AGCGGGGGTCTTTCATTTGGGGGCTCGTCCGGGATCGGGAGACCCCTGCCCAGGGACCACCGACCCACCA
CCGGGAGGCAAGCTGGCCAGCAACTTATCTGTGTCTGTCCGATTGTCTAGTGTCTATGACTGATTTTATG
CGCCTGCGTCGGTACTAGTTAGCTAACTAGCTCTGTATCTGGCGGACCCGTGGTGGAACTGACGAGTTCT
GAACACCCGGCCGCAACCCTGGGAGACGTCCCAGGGACTTTGGGGGCCGTTTTTGTGGCCCGACCTGAGG
AAGGGAGTCGATGTGGAATCCGACCCCGTCAGGATATGTGGTTCTGGTAGGAGACGAGAACCTAAAACAG
TTCCCGCCTCCGTCTGAATTTTTGCTTTCGGTTTGGAACCGAAGCCGCGCGTCTTGTCTGCTGCAGCGCT
GCAGCATCGTTCTGTGTTGTCTCTGTCTGACTGTGTTTCTGTATTTGTCTGAAAATTAGGGCCAGACTGT
TACCACTCCCTTAAGTTTGACCTTAGGTCACTGGAAAGATGTCGAGCGGATCGCTCACAACCAGTCGGTA
GATGTCAAGAAGAGACGTTGGGTTACCTTCTGCTCTGCAGAATGGCCAACCTTTAACGTCGGATGGCCGC
GAGACGGCACCTTTAACCGAGACCTCATCACCCAGGTTAAGATCAAGGTCTTTTCACCTGGCCCGCATGG
ACACCCAGACCAGGTCCCCTACATCGTGACCTGGGAAGCCTTGGCTTTTGACCCCCCTCCCTGGGTCAAG
CCCTTTGTACACCCTAAGCCTCCGCCTCCTCTTCCTCCATCCGCCCCGTCTCTCCCCCTTGAACCTCCTC
GTTCGACCCCGCCTCGATCCTCCCTTTATCCAGCCCTCACTCCTTCTCTAGGCGCCGGCCGGATCAGCTT
ACCATGACCGAGTACAAGCCCACGGTGCGCCTCGCCACCCGCGACGACGTCCCCAGGGCCGTACGCACCC
TCGCCGCCGCGTTCGCCGACTACCCCGCCACGCGCCACACCGTCGATCCGGACCGCCACATCGAGCGGGT
CACCGAGCTGCAAGAACTCTTCCTCACGCGCGTCGGGCTCGACATCGGCAAGGTGTGGGTCGCGGACGAC
GGCGCCGCGGTGGCGGTCTGGACCACGCCGGAGAGCGTCGAAGCGGGGGCGGTGTTCGCCGAGATCGGCC
CGCGCATGGCCGAGTTGAGCGGTTCCCGGCTGGCCGCGCAGCAACAGATGGAAGGCCTCCTGGCGCCGCA
CCGGCCCAAGGAGCCCGCGTGGTTCCTGGCCACCGTCGGCGTCTCGCCCGACCACCAGGGCAAGGGTCTG
GGCAGCGCCGTCGTGCTCCCCGGAGTGGAGGCGGCCGAGCGCGCCGGGGTGCCCGCCTTCCTGGAGACCT
CCGCGCCCCGCAACCTCCCCTTCTACGAGCGGCTCGGCTTCACCGTCACCGCCGACGTCGAGGTGCCCGA
AGGACCGCGCACCTGGTGCATGACCCGCAAGCCCGGTGCCTGACGCCCGCCCCACGACCCGCAGCGCCCG
ACCGAAAGGAGCGCACGACCCCATGCATCGGATCTCCCGATCCCCTATGGTGCACTCTCAGTACAATCTG
CTCTGATGCCGCATAGTTAAGCCAGTATCTGCTCCCTGCTTGTGTGTTGGAGGTCGCTGAGTAGTGCGCG
AGCAAAATTTAAGCTACAACAAGGCAAGGCTTGACCGACAATTGCATGAAGAATCTGCTTAGGGTTAGGC
GTTTTGCGCTGCTTCGCGATGTACGGGCCAGATATACGCGTTGACATTGATTATTGACTAGTTATTAATA
GTAATCAATTACGGGGTCATTAGTTCATAGCCCATATATGGAGTTCCGCGTTACATAACTTACGGTAAAT
GGCCCGCCTGGCTGACCGCCCAACGACCCCCGCCCATTGACGTCAATAATGACGTATGTTCCCATAGTAA
CGCCAATAGGGACTTTCCATTGACGTCAATGGGTGGAGTATTTACGGTAAACTGCCCACTTGGCAGTACA
TCAAGTGTATCATATGCCAAGTACGCCCCCTATTGACGTCAATGACGGTAAATGGCCCGCCTGGCATTAT
GCCCAGTACATGACCTTATGGGACTTTCCTACTTGGCAGTACATCTACGTATTAGTCATCGCTATTACCA
TGGTGATGCGGTTTTGGCAGTACATCAATGGGCGTGGATAGCGGTTTGACTCACGGGGATTTCCAAGTCT
CCACCCCATTGACGTCAATGGGAGTTTGTTTTGGCACCAAAATCAACGGGACTTTCCAAAATGTCGTAAC
AACTCCGCCCCATTGACGCAAATGGGCGGTAGGCGTGTACGGTGGGAGGTCTATATAAGCAGAGCTCTCT
GGCTAACTAGAGAACCCACTGCTTACTGGCTTATCGAAATTAATACGACTCACTATAGGGAGACCCAAGC
TTGGTACCGAGCTCGGATCAGCCACCATGGAACAAAAGTTGATTTCTGAAGAAGATTTGTTAAGAAAGAG
AGGATCCGCGTCCGATCCGAAGCCCGGGGCTTCCACCGAGGGCTCCACGGAACCGGAGCCGCAGCCCCTG
ACCGGGCGCATCGCCTACACCGACGCGGAAGATGTGGCCATCCTGACCTACGTGAAGGAGAACGCCCGTT
CGCCCAGCTCGGTCACAGGCAATGCCTTGTGGAAAGCGATGGAGAAGAGCTCGCTCACGCAGCACTCCTG
GCAGTCGCTCAAGGACCGCTACCTCAAGCACCTACGGGGTCAGGAGCACAAGTACCTGCTCGGGAACGCC
CCGGTCAGCCCGTCCTCCCAGAAGCTCAAACGGAAGGCGGAGCAGGACCCCGAGGCCGCGGATAGCGGAG
AGCCACAGAACAAGAGAGCGCCAGACTTGCCTGAGGAGGAGTGTGTGAAAGGAGAGATCAAGGAGAATGG
AGAGGCAGACAACAAGCTGTTTGAGGAAGCCGCTCCGGAGTTCGGAGAAGCCGTGGTGGATGAGAGCCCT
GACTTTGAAATACATATAACGATGTGTGATGGTGATCCACCCACACCCGAGGAAGACTCAGAAACACAGC
CAGACGAGGAGGAAGAAGAACCAAAAGTTTCTACGCAAGAAGTGGGAACTGCCATTAAGGTGATCCGGCA
GCTAATGGAGAAGTTCAACTTGGATCTATCAACAGTTACACAGGCCTTGCTGAAGAACAGTGGTGAGCTG
GAGGCCACGTCCTCCTTCTTAGAGTCGGGGCGGAGACCCGACGGTTATCCCATTTGGTGCAGACAAGATG
ACTTAGATTTGCAGAAGGACGATGACGACACGAAAAATGCACTGGTCAAAAAGTTTGGAGCTCAGAACGT
TGCTCGGAGGATTGAATTCCGAAAGAAATAACTCGAGCATGCATCTAGAGGGCCGATAAAATAAAAGATT
TTATTTAGTCTCCAGAAAAAGGGGGGAATGAAAGACCCCACCTGTAGGTTTGGCAAGCTAGCTTAAGTAA
CGCCATTTTGCAAGGCATGGAAAAATACATAACTGAGAATAGAGAAGTTCAGATCAAGGTCAGGAACAGA
TGGAACAGCTGAATATGGGCCAAACAGGATATCTGTGGTAAGCAGTTCCTGCCCCGGCTCAGGGCCAAGA
ACAGATGGAACAGCTGAATATGGGCCAAACAGGATATCTGTGGTAAGCAGTTCCTGCCCCGGCTCAGGGC
CAAGAACAGATGGTCCCCAGATGCGGTCCAGCCCTCAGCAGTTTCTAGAGAACCATCAGATGTTTCCAGG
GTGCCCCAAGGACCTGAAATGACCCTGTGCCTTATTTGAACTAACCAATCAGTTCGCTTCTCGCTTCTGT
TCGCGCGCTTCTGCTCCCCGAGCTCAATAAAAGAGCCCACAACCCCTCACTCGGGGCGCCAGTCCTCCGA
TTGACTGAGTCGCCCGGGTACCCGTGTATCCAATAAACCCTCTTGCAGTTGCATCCGACTTGTGGTCTCG
CTGTTCCTTGGGAGGGTCTCCTCTGAGTGATTGACTACCCGTCAGCGGGGGTCTTTCACATGCAGCATGT
ATCAAAATTAATTTGGTTTTTTTTCTTAAGTATTTACATTAAATGGCCATAGTTGCATTAATGAATCGGC
CAACGCGCGGGGAGAGGCGGTTTGCGTATTGGGCGCT
